Addgene plasmid #65375: GFP-BRD1
Purpose: GFP-tagged BRD protein, which can be used to be expressed in mammalian cells.
Depositing lab: Kyle Miller. Depositing organization: University of Texas at Austin. Publication: Screen identifies bromodomain protein ZMYND8 in chromatin recognition of transcription-associated DNA damage that promotes homologous recombination. Gong F, Chiu LY, Cox B, Aymard F, Clouaire T, Leung JW, Cammarata M, Perez M, Agarwal P, Brodbelt JS, Legube G, Miller KM. Genes Dev. 2015 Jan 15;29(2):197-211. doi: 10.1101/gad.252189.114. PubMed 25593309.
Backbone
  Vector backbone: pcDNA6.2/N-EmGFP-DEST
  Backbone manufacturer: invitrogen
  Backbone size w/o insert (bp): 5847
  Vector type: Mammalian Expression
  Selectable markers: Blasticidin
Growth in bacteria
  Bacterial resistance: Ampicillin, 100 μg/mL
  Growth temperature: 37°C
  Growth strain: DH5alpha
  Copy number: High Copy
Gene/Insert
  Gene/Insert name: BRD1
  Species: H. sapiens (human)
  Insert size (bp): 3174
  Mutation: none
  Entrez Gene: BRD1 (a.k.a. BRL, BRPF1, BRPF2)
  Promoter: CMV
  Tag / fusion protein: EmGFP (N terminal on backbone); V5 (C terminal on backbone)
  Cloning method: Gateway Cloning
  Sequencing primers: 5′ EGFP_C_primer; 3′ TK polyA reverse primer
Terms and licenses: Academic/Nonprofit Terms; Industry Terms: Not Available to Industry
Depositor comments: Gene Source: DNASU HsCD00351265
How to cite: GFP-BRD1 was a gift from Kyle Miller (Addgene plasmid # 65375 ; http://n2t.net/addgene:65375 ; RRID:Addgene_65375)
