[The description below was written by a language model from this plasmid's Addgene catalogue record and pLannotate feature annotations shown in this document.]
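Description:
GFP-BRD1 is a mammalian expression plasmid built on the pcDNA6.2/N-EmGFP-DEST Gateway destination backbone, carrying the full-length, unmutated human BRD1 coding sequence (about 3.2 kb; also known as BRL or BRPF2), a bromodomain-containing protein. The sequenced construct is roughly 9 kb. In bacteria it is maintained at high copy through a ColE1/pUC-type origin and selected with ampicillin via the β-lactamase gene. An f1 origin is also present, and short lac promoter/operator, lacI and bom fragments are backbone remnants with no evident role in the design.

Expression is driven by the human cytomegalovirus immediate-early enhancer and promoter. Downstream lies the Emerald GFP (EmGFP) open reading frame, followed by an attB1 site, the BRD1 coding sequence and an attB2 site. The att sites are the scars left by Gateway recombination of the gene into the destination vector. This arrangement yields BRD1 with an N-terminal EmGFP fusion. A V5 epitope sequence sits just after attB2, and the record lists it as a C-terminal tag. Whether it is actually translated depends on whether the insert retains a stop codon, which the record does not state. Transcripts terminate at the HSV thymidine kinase polyadenylation signal. A separate cassette places the blasticidin S deaminase gene under tandem SV40 early and EM7 promoters with an SV40 poly(A) signal, which allows blasticidin selection of stably transfected mammalian cells. The short bleomycin-resistance fragments annotated next to it appear to be partial matches rather than a functional marker.

The construct is intended for expressing fluorescently tagged BRD1 in mammalian cells. It was deposited in connection with a screen of bromodomain proteins for roles in chromatin recognition of DNA damage and in homologous recombination.
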