Features (pLannotate 1.2.2; 24 found; start..end, strand, type, name):
    105..484     +  enhancer       CMV enhancer: human cytomegalovirus immediate early enhancer
    485..688     +  promoter       CMV promoter: human cytomegalovirus (CMV) immediate early promoter
    813..1529    +  CDS            Emerald: Emerald is a basic (constitutively fluorescent) green fluorescent protein published in 1998, derived from Aequorea victoria. It is reported to be a very rapidly-maturing weak dimer.
   1546..1563    +  protein_bind   attB1 (fragment): mutant version of attB; core recombination site for the Gateway® BP reaction BP Clonase™
   1572..4745    +  CDS            BRD1: BRD1_HUMAN - Also known as BRL From Homo sapiens (Human).
   4744..4768    -  protein_bind   attB2: mutant version of attB; recombination site for the Gateway® BP reaction BP Clonase™
   4779..4817    +  CDS            V5 tag (fragment): epitope tag from simian virus 5
   4901..4949    +  polyA_signal   HSV TK poly(A) signal: herpes simplex virus thymidine kinase polyadenylation signal (Cole and Stacy, 1985)
   5040..5056    -  polyA_signal   bGH poly(A) signal (fragment): bovine growth hormone polyadenylation signal
   5151..5579    +  rep_origin     f1 ori (sequence partly withheld): f1 bacteriophage origin of replication; arrow indicates direction of (+) strand synthesis
   5593..5922    +  promoter       SV40 promoter: SV40 enhancer and early promoter
   5970..6017    +  promoter       EM7 promoter: synthetic bacterial promoter&nbsp
   6036..6434    +  CDS            BSD: blasticidin S deaminase; Aspergillus terreus BSD; confers resistance to blasticidin
   6435..6462    +  CDS            BleoR (fragment): antibiotic-binding protein; Sh ble from Streptoalloteichus hindustanus; confers resistance to bleomycin, phleomycin, and Zeocin™
   6472..6597    +  CDS            ble (fragment): BLE_KLEPN - Experimental evidence at protein level: Swiss-Prot protein existence level 1. Binding protein with a strong affinity to the bleomycin family of antibiotics. Binds to CL990; an antimitotic-antibiotic compound. From Klebsiella pneumoniae.
   6592..6713    +  polyA_signal   SV40 poly(A) signal: SV40 polyadenylation signal
   6786..6802    -  protein_bind   lac operator: The lac repressor binds to the lac operator to inhibit transcription in E. coli. This inhibition can be relieved by adding lactose or isopropyl-β-D-thiogalactopyranoside (IPTG). lac repressor encoded by lacI
   6810..6840    -  promoter       lac promoter: promoter for the E. coli lac operon
   6855..6876    -  protein_bind   CAP binding site: CAP binding activates transcription in the presence of cAMP. E. coli catabolite activator protein
   6889..6981    -  CDS            lacI (fragment): lac repressor; lacI; The lac repressor binds to the lac operator to inhibit transcription in E. coli. This inhibition can be relieved by adding lactose or isopropyl-β-D-thiogalactopyranoside (IPTG).
   7164..7752    -  rep_origin     ori: high-copy-number ColE1/pMB1/pBR322/pUC origin of replication
   7923..8783    -  CDS            AmpR: β-lactamase; bla; confers resistance to ampicillin, carbenicillin, and related antibiotics
   8784..8888    -  promoter       AmpR promoter: bla
   8947..8999    -  misc_feature   bom (fragment): basis of mobility region from pBR322
>Addgene plasmid #65375 | GFP-BRD1 | addgene full sequence | sequence record 451004 | Addgene NGS Result
TTAAGCTACAACAAGGCAAGGCTTGACCGACAATTGCATGAAGAATCTGCTTAGGGTTAGGCGTTTTGCG
CTGCTTCGCGATGTACGGGCCAGATATACGCGTTGACATTGATTATTGACTAGTTATTAATAGTAATCAA
TTACGGGGTCATTAGTTCATAGCCCATATATGGAGTTCCGCGTTACATAACTTACGGTAAATGGCCCGCC
TGGCTGACCGCCCAACGACCCCCGCCCATTGACGTCAATAATGACGTATGTTCCCATAGTAACGCCAATA
GGGACTTTCCATTGACGTCAATGGGTGGAGTATTTACGGTAAACTGCCCACTTGGCAGTACATCAAGTGT
ATCATATGCCAAGTACGCCCCCTATTGACGTCAATGACGGTAAATGGCCCGCCTGGCATTATGCCCAGTA
CATGACCTTATGGGACTTTCCTACTTGGCAGTACATCTACGTATTAGTCATCGCTATTACCATGGTGATG
CGGTTTTGGCAGTACATCAATGGGCGTGGATAGCGGTTTGACTCACGGGGATTTCCAAGTCTCCACCCCA
TTGACGTCAATGGGAGTTTGTTTTGGCACCAAAATCAACGGGACTTTCCAAAATGTCGTAACAACTCCGC
CCCATTGACGCAAATGGGCGGTAGGCGTGTACGGTGGGAGGTCTATATAAGCAGAGCTCGTTTAGTGAAC
CGTCAGATCGCCTGGAGACGCCATCCACGCTGTTTTGACCTCCATAGAAGACACCGGGACCGATCCAGCC
TCCGGACTCTAGAGGATCCCTACCGGTGATATCCTCGAGACCATGGTGAGCAAGGGCGAGGAGCTGTTCA
CCGGGGTGGTGCCCATCCTGGTCGAGCTGGACGGCGACGTAAACGGCCACAAGTTCAGCGTGTCCGGCGA
GGGCGAGGGCGATGCCACCTACGGCAAGCTGACCCTGAAGTTCATCTGCACCACCGGCAAGCTGCCCGTG
CCCTGGCCCACCCTCGTGACCACCTTCACCTACGGCGTGCAGTGCTTCGCCCGCTACCCCGACCACATGA
AGCAGCACGACTTCTTCAAGTCCGCCATGCCCGAAGGCTACGTCCAGGAGCGCACCATCTTCTTCAAGGA
CGACGGCAACTACAAGACCCGCGCCGAGGTGAAGTTCGAGGGCGACACCCTGGTGAACCGCATCGAGCTG
AAGGGCATCGACTTCAAGGAGGACGGCAACATCCTGGGGCACAAGCTGGAGTACAACTACAACAGCCACA
AGGTCTATATCACCGCCGACAAGCAGAAGAACGGCATCAAGGTGAACTTCAAGACCCGCCACAACATCGA
GGACGGCAGCGTGCAGCTCGCCGACCACTACCAGCAGAACACCCCCATCGGCGACGGCCCCGTGCTGCTG
CCCGACAACCACTACCTGAGCACCCAGTCCGCCCTGAGCAAAGACCCCAACGAGAAGCGCGATCACATGG
TCCTGCTGGAGTTCGTGACCGCCGCCGGGATCACTCTCGGCATGGACGAGCTGTACAAGGGCTCGAGCCC
ATCAACAAGTTTGTACAAAAAAGTTGGCACCATGAGGAGGAAAGGACGATGTCATCGAGGCTCTGCAGCG
AGGCATCCTTCTTCCCCATGCAGTGTTAAACACTCCCCTACGCGAGAAACGCTGACCTACGCTCAAGCTC
AAAGGATGGTAGAGATAGAAATTGAAGGGCGCTTGCACAGGATCAGTATTTTTGATCCCCTGGAGATCAT
ATTGGAAGATGACCTCACTGCTCAAGAGATGAGTGAGTGCAACAGCAACAAGGAAAACAGCGAGCGGCCT
CCTGTCTGCTTAAGAACTAAGCGTCACAAAAACAACAGAGTCAAAAAGAAAAACGAGGCCCTCCCCAGCG
CCCACGGCACGCCGGCCTCGGCCAGTGCCCTCCCGGAGCCCAAGGTGCGCATCGTGGAGTACAGCCCTCC
GTCCGCCCCCAGGAGGCCTCCTGTGTACTACAAGTTCATCGAGAAGTCGGCCGAGGAACTGGACAACGAG
GTGGAGTATGACATGGACGAGGAGGACTATGCCTGGCTGGAGATCGTCAATGAGAAGCGCAAGGGCGACT
GCGTCCCCGCCGTGTCGCAGAGCATGTTTGAGTTCCTGATGGACCGCTTCGAGAAGGAGTCGCACTGCGA
GAACCAGAAGCAGGGCGAGCAGCAGTCTCTGATCGACGAGGACGCCGTGTGCTGCATCTGCATGGACGGG
GAGTGTCAGAACAGCAACGTGATCCTCTTCTGCGACATGTGCAACCTGGCCGTGCACCAGGAGTGCTACG
GGGTGCCCTACATCCCCGAGGGCCAGTGGCTCTGCCGCCACTGCCTGCAGTCGCGGGCCCGGCCCGCCGA
CTGTGTGCTGTGCCCCAACAAGGGTGGTGCCTTCAAAAAGACAGATGACGACCGCTGGGGTCACGTGGTG
TGTGCCCTGTGGATCCCAGAGGTCGGCTTTGCCAACACGGTGTTCATCGAGCCCATCGATGGGGTGAGGA
ACATCCCTCCAGCCCGGTGGAAACTGACATGCTACCTCTGTAAGCAGAAGGGCGTGGGTGCCTGCATCCA
GTGCCACAAAGCAAACTGCTACACAGCATTCCATGTGACGTGTGCCCAGAAGGCTGGCCTGTACATGAAA
ATGGAGCCCGTGAAGGAACTGACTGGCGGTGGCACCACCTTCTCCGTCAGAAAGACCGCTTACTGTGATG
TCCACACGCCTCCAGGCTGCACCCGGAGGCCTCTGAATATTTACGGGGATGTCGAAATGAAAAATGGCGT
CTGTCGAAAAGAGAGCTCGGTTAAAACGGTCAGGTCCACATCCAAGGTCAGGAAGAAGGCAAAAAAGGCT
AAGAAAGCTCTGGCTGAGCCCTGCGCGGTCCTGCCGACCGTGTGCGCTCCTTATATTCCCCCGCAGAGGT
TAAATAGGATTGCGAATCAGGTGGCCATTCAGCGGAAGAAGCAGTTTGTGGAGCGAGCCCACAGCTACTG
GCTGCTCAAGCGGCTGTCCAGGAACGGGGCCCCCCTGCTGCGGCGGCTGCAGTCCAGCCTGCAGTCTCAG
CGAAGCTCACAGCAGAGAGAAAATGATGAGGAGATGAAGGCTGCCAAAGAGAAGCTGAAGTACTGGCAGC
GGCTGCGGCACGACCTGGAGCGCGCTCGCCTGCTGATCGAGCTGCTGCGCAAGCGGGAGAAGCTCAAGCG
TGAGCAGGTGAAGGTGGAGCAGGTCGCCATGGAGCTGCGGCTGACCCCGCTGACGGTGCTGCTGCGCTCA
GTGCTGGACCAGCTGCAAGACAAGGACCCCGCCAGGATATTTGCGCAGCCCGTGAGTCTGAAGGAGGTAC
CAGATTATTTGGATCACATTAAACATCCCATGGACTTTGCCACAATGAGGAAACGGTTAGAAGCTCAAGG
GTATAAAAACCTCCATGAGTTTGAGGAGGATTTTGATCTCATTATAGATAACTGCATGAAGTACAATGCC
AGGGACACCGTGTTCTATAGAGCCGCGGTGAGGCTGCGCGATCAGGGAGGTGTTGTTCTGAGGCAGGCCC
GGCGCGAGGTGGACAGCATCGGCTTGGAAGAGGCCTCGGGGATGCACCTGCCTGAGCGGCCTGCTGCGGC
ACCGCGGCGGCCTTTCTCCTGGGAAGACGTGGACAGGTTGCTGGACCCCGCCAACAGAGCCCACCTGGGC
CTGGAGGAGCAGCTGAGAGAGCTGCTGGACATGCTCGACCTCACCTGCGCTATGAAGTCCAGCGGCTCCC
GGAGCAAGCGGGCAAAGCTGCTCAAAAAGGAAATTGCCCTTCTCCGAAACAAGCTGAGCCAGCAGCACAG
CCAGCCCCTGCCCACGGGGCCAGGCTTGGAAGGCTTCGAAGAGGACGGAGCTGCGCTGGGGCCGGAGGCG
GGCGAGGAAGTCCTTCCGAGGTTGGAGACTCTTCTGCAGCCAAGGAAAAGGTCGCGGAGCACATGCGGAG
ACTCCGAGGTGGAGGAGGAGTCCCCAGGAAAGCGCCTGGACGCAGGTCTCACCAACGGCTTTGGGGGTGC
GAGGAGCGAGCAGGAGCCGGGCGGCGGCCTGGGGAGGAAGGCCACACCCCGACGACGCTGTGCCTCCGAG
TCCAGCATCTCCTCCAGCAACAGCCCGCTCTGCGACTCGAGCTTTAATGCGCCCAAATGTGGGCGGGGCA
AACCGGCTCTTGTGCGACGGCACACGCTGGAGGACCGCAGTGAGCTGATCTCCTGCATCGAGAATGGGAA
CTACGCCAAGGCGGCCAGGATCGCAGCCGAAGTCGGCCAGAGCAGCATGTGGATCTCCACTGATGCCGCC
GCCTCGGTGCTGGAGCCTCTGAAGGTGGTGTGGGCCAAGTGCAGCGGCTACCCCTCCTACCCGGCACTGA
TCATCGACCCCAAGATGCCCCGTGTGCCTGGCCACCACAACGGCGTCACCATCCCGGCCCCACCCCTGGA
CGTGCTGAAGATTGGGGAGCACATGCAGACCAAGTCTGATGAGAAGCTGTTCCTCGTTCTCTTTTTTGAT
AATAAGAGAAGTTGGCAGTGGCTTCCTAAGTCCAAAATGGTTCCCCTTGGTATTGACGAAACTATAGACA
AGTTAAAGATGATGGAAGGGAGGAATTCCAGCATCCGGAAGGCCGTGCGGATCGCTTTTGACCGCGCCAT
GAACCACCTGAGCCGCGTCCACGGGGAGCCGACCAGCGACCTCAGTGACATTGACCCAACTTTCTTGTAC
AAAGTGGTTGATAACGGGAAGCCTATCCCTAACCCTCTCCTCGGTCTCGATTCTACGCGTACCGGTTAGT
AATGAGTTTAAACGGGGGAGGCTAACTGAAACACGGAAGGAGACAATACCGGAAGGAACCCGCGCTATGA
CGGCAATAAAAAGACAGAATAAAACGCACGGGTGTTGGGTCGTTTGTTCATAAACGCGGGGTTCGGTCCC
AGGGCTGGCACTCTGTCGATACCCCACCGAGACCCCATTGGGGCCAATACGCCCGCGTTTCTTCCTTTTC
CCCACCCCACCCCCCAAGTTCGGGTGAAGGCCCAGGGCTCGCAGCCAACGTCGGGGCGGCAGGCCCTGCC
ATAGCAGATCTGCGCAGCTGGGGCTCTAGGGGGTATCCCC
[124 nt withheld, positions 5151-5274]
C
[91 nt withheld, positions 5276-5366]
A
[49 nt withheld, positions 5368-5416]
CCTTTGACGTTGGAGTCCACGTTCTTT
[37 nt withheld, positions 5444-5480]
ACCCTATCTCGGTCTATTCTTTTGATTTATAAGGGATTTTGCCGATTTCGGCCTATTGGTTAAAAAATGA
GCTGATTTAACAAAAATTTAACGCGAATTAATTCTGTGGAATGTGTGTCAGTTAGGGTGTGGAAAGTCCC
CAGGCTCCCCAGCAGGCAGAAGTATGCAAAGCATGCATCTCAATTAGTCAGCAACCAGGTGTGGAAAGTC
CCCAGGCTCCCCAGCAGGCAGAAGTATGCAAAGCATGCATCTCAATTAGTCAGCAACCATAGTCCCGCCC
CTAACTCCGCCCATCCCGCCCCTAACTCCGCCCAGTTCCGCCCATTCTCCGCCCCATGGCTGACTAATTT
TTTTTATTTATGCAGAGGCCGAGGCCGCCTCTGCCTCTGAGCTATTCCAGAAGTAGTGAGGAGGCTTTTT
TGGAGGCCTAGGCTTTTGCAAAAAGCTCCCGGGAGCTTGTATATCCATTTTCGGATCTGATCAGCACGTG
TTGACAATTAATCATCGGCATAGTATATCGGCATAGTATAATACGACAAGGTGAGGAACTAAACCATGGC
CAAGCCTTTGTCTCAAGAAGAATCCACCCTCATTGAAAGAGCAACGGCTACAATCAACAGCATCCCCATC
TCTGAAGACTACAGCGTCGCCAGCGCAGCTCTCTCTAGCGACGGCCGCATCTTCACTGGTGTCAATGTAT
ATCATTTTACTGGGGGACCTTGTGCAGAACTCGTGGTGCTGGGCACTGCTGCTGCTGCGGCAGCTGGCAA
CCTGACTTGTATCGTCGCGATCGGAAATGAGAACAGGGGCATCTTGAGCCCCTGCGGACGGTGCCGACAG
GTGCTTCTCGATCTGCATCCTGGGATCAAAGCCATAGTGAAGGACAGTGATGGACAGCCGACGGCAGTTG
GGATTCGTGAATTGCTGCCCTCTGGTTATGTGTGGGAGGGCTAAGCACTTCGTGGCCGAGGAGCAGGACT
GACACGTGCTACGAGATTTCGATTCCACCGCCGCCTTCTATGAAAGGTTGGGCTTCGGAATCGTTTTCCG
GGACGCCGGCTGGATGATCCTCCAGCGCGGGGATCTCATGCTGGAGTTCTTCGCCCACCCCAACTTGTTT
ATTGCAGCTTATAATGGTTACAAATAAAGCAATAGCATCACAAATTTCACAAATAAAGCATTTTTTTCAC
TGCATTCTAGTTGTGGTTTGTCCAAACTCATCAATGTATCTTATCATGTCTGTATACCGTCGACCTCTAG
CTAGAGCTTGGCGTAATCATGGTCATAGCTGTTTCCTGTGTGAAATTGTTATCCGCTCACAATTCCACAC
AACATACGAGCCGGAAGCATAAAGTGTAAAGCCTGGGGTGCCTAATGAGTGAGCTAACTCACATTAATTG
CGTTGCGCTCACTGCCCGCTTTCCAGTCGGGAAACCTGTCGTGCCAGCTGCATTAATGAATCGGCCAACG
CGCGGGGAGAGGCGGTTTGCGTATTGGGCGCTCTTCCGCTTCCTCGCTCACTGACTCGCTGCGCTCGGTC
GTTCGGCTGCGGCGAGCGGTATCAGCTCACTCAAAGGCGGTAATACGGTTATCCACAGAATCAGGGGATA
ACGCAGGAAAGAACATGTGAGCAAAAGGCCAGCAAAAGGCCAGGAACCGTAAAAAGGCCGCGTTGCTGGC
GTTTTTCCATAGGCTCCGCCCCCCTGACGAGCATCACAAAAATCGACGCTCAAGTCAGAGGTGGCGAAAC
CCGACAGGACTATAAAGATACCAGGCGTTTCCCCCTGGAAGCTCCCTCGTGCGCTCTCCTGTTCCGACCC
TGCCGCTTACCGGATACCTGTCCGCCTTTCTCCCTTCGGGAAGCGTGGCGCTTTCTCATAGCTCACGCTG
TAGGTATCTCAGTTCGGTGTAGGTCGTTCGCTCCAAGCTGGGCTGTGTGCACGAACCCCCCGTTCAGCCC
GACCGCTGCGCCTTATCCGGTAACTATCGTCTTGAGTCCAACCCGGTAAGACACGACTTATCGCCACTGG
CAGCAGCCACTGGTAACAGGATTAGCAGAGCGAGGTATGTAGGCGGTGCTACAGAGTTCTTGAAGTGGTG
GCCTAACTACGGCTACACTAGAAGAACAGTATTTGGTATCTGCGCTCTGCTGAAGCCAGTTACCTTCGGA
AAAAGAGTTGGTAGCTCTTGATCCGGCAAACAAACCACCGCTGGTAGCGGTGGTTTTTTTGTTTGCAAGC
AGCAGATTACGCGCAGAAAAAAAGGATCTCAAGAAGATCCTTTGATCTTTTCTACGGGGTCTGACGCTCA
GTGGAACGAAAACTCACGTTAAGGGATTTTGGTCATGAGATTATCAAAAAGGATCTTCACCTAGATCCTT
TTAAATTAAAAATGAAGTTTTAAATCAATCTAAAGTATATATGAGTAAACTTGGTCTGACAGTTACCAAT
GCTTAATCAGTGAGGCACCTATCTCAGCGATCTGTCTATTTCGTTCATCCATAGTTGCCTGACTCCCCGT
CGTGTAGATAACTACGATACGGGAGGGCTTACCATCTGGCCCCAGTGCTGCAATGATACCGCGAGACCCA
CGCTCACCGGCTCCAGATTTATCAGCAATAAACCAGCCAGCCGGAAGGGCCGAGCGCAGAAGTGGTCCTG
CAACTTTATCCGCCTCCATCCAGTCTATTAATTGTTGCCGGGAAGCTAGAGTAAGTAGTTCGCCAGTTAA
TAGTTTGCGCAACGTTGTTGCCATTGCTACAGGCATCGTGGTGTCACGCTCGTCGTTTGGTATGGCTTCA
TTCAGCTCCGGTTCCCAACGATCAAGGCGAGTTACATGATCCCCCATGTTGTGCAAAAAAGCGGTTAGCT
CCTTCGGTCCTCCGATCGTTGTCAGAAGTAAGTTGGCCGCAGTGTTATCACTCATGGTTATGGCAGCACT
GCATAATTCTCTTACTGTCATGCCATCCGTAAGATGCTTTTCTGTGACTGGTGAGTACTCAACCAAGTCA
TTCTGAGAATAGTGTATGCGGCGACCGAGTTGCTCTTGCCCGGCGTCAATACGGGATAATACCGCGCCAC
ATAGCAGAACTTTAAAAGTGCTCATCATTGGAAAACGTTCTTCGGGGCGAAAACTCTCAAGGATCTTACC
GCTGTTGAGATCCAGTTCGATGTAACCCACTCGTGCACCCAACTGATCTTCAGCATCTTTTACTTTCACC
AGCGTTTCTGGGTGAGCAAAAACAGGAAGGCAAAATGCCGCAAAAAAGGGAATAAGGGCGACACGGAAAT
GTTGAATACTCATACTCTTCCTTTTTCAATATTATTGAAGCATTTATCAGGGTTATTGTCTCATGAGCGG
ATACATATTTGAATGTATTTAGAAAAATAAACAAATAGGGGTTCCGCGCACATTTCCCCGAAAAGTGCCA
CCTGACGTCGACGGATCGGGAGATCTCCCGATCCCCTATGGTGCACTCTCAGTACAATCTGCTCTGATGC
CGCATAGTTAAGCCAGTATCTGCTCCCTGCTTGTGTGTTGGAGGTCGCTGAGTAGTGCGCGAGCAAAAT
