>Addgene plasmid #65375 | GFP-BRD1 | addgene partial sequence | sequence record 112244 | EGFP-C 5'-CATGGTCCTGCTGGAGTTCGTG-3'
CTCGAGCCCATCAACAAGTTTGTACAAAAAAGTTGGCACCATGAGGAGGAAAGGACGATGTCATCGAGGC
TCTGCAGCGAGGCATCCTTCTTCCCCATGCAGTGTTAAACACTCCCCTACGCGAGAAACGCTGACCTACG
CTCAAGCTCAAAGGATGGTAGAGATAGAAATTGAAGGGCGCTTGCACAGGATCAGTATTTTTGATCCCCT
GGAGATCATATTGGAAGATGACCTCACTGCTCAAGAGATGAGTGAGTGCAACAGCAACAAGGAAAACAGC
GAGCGGCCTCCTGTCTGCTTAAGAACTAAGCGTCACAAAAACAACAGAGTCAAAAAGAAAAACGAGGCCC
TCCCCAGCGCCCACGGCACGCCGGCCTCGGCCAGTGCCCTCCCGGAGCCCAAGGTGCGCATCGTGGAGTA
CAGCCCTCCGTCCGCCCCCAGGAGGCCTCCTGTGTACTACAAGTTCATCGAGAAGTCGGCCGAGGAACTG
GACAACGAGGTGGAGTATGACATGGACGAGGAGGACTATGCCTGGCTGGAGATCGTCAATGAGAAGCGCA
AGGGCGACTGCGTCCCCGCCGTGTCGCAGAGCATGTTTGAGTTCCTGATGGACCGCTTCGAGAAGGAGTC
GCACTGCGAGAACCAGAAGCAGGGCGAGCAGCAGTCTCTGATCGACGAGGACGCCGTGTGCTGCATCTGC
ATGGAC
