>Addgene plasmid #65375 | GFP-BRD1 | addgene partial sequence | sequence record 112255 | TK-pA-R 5'-ttgtctccttccgtgtttca-3'
CGCGTAGAATCGAGACCGAGGAGAGGGTTAGGGATAGGCTTCCCGTTATCAACCACTTTGTACAAGAAAG
TTGGGTCAATGTCACTGAGGTCGCTGGTCGGCTCCCCGTGGACGCGGCTCAGGTGGTTCATGGCGCGGTC
AAAAGCGATCCGCACGGCCTTCCGGATGCTGGAATTCCTCCCTTCCATCATCTTTAACTTGTCTATAGTT
TCGTCAATACCAAGGGGAACCATTTTGGACTTAGGAAGCCACTGCCAACTTCTCTTATTATCAAAAAAGA
GAACGAGGAACAGCTTCTCATCAGACTTGGTCTGCATGTGCTCCCCAATCTTCAGCACGTCCAGGGGTGG
GGCCGGGATGGTGACGCCGTTGTGGTGGCCAGGCACACGGGGCATCTTGGGGTCGATGATCAGTGCCGGG
TAGGAGGGGTAGCCGCTGCACTTGGCCCACACCACCTTCAGAGGCTCCAGCACCGAGGCGGCGGCATCAG
TGGAGATCCACATGCTGCTCTGGCCGACTTCGGCTGCGATCCTGGCCGCCTTGGCGTAGTTCCCATTCTC
GATGCAGGAGATCAGCTCACTGCGGTCCTCCAGCGTGTGCCGTCGCACAAGAGCCGGTTTGCCCCGCCCA
CATTTGGGCGCATTAAAGCTCGAGTCGCAGAGCGGGCTGTTGCTGGAGGAGATGCTGGACTCGGAGGCAC
AGCGTCGTC
